>Addgene plasmid #149509 | pCHA1.1-Rap2a-V5 | addgene full sequence | sequence record 316510 | Addgene NGS Result
TGTAGTCTTATGCAATACTCTTGTAGTCTTGCAACATGGTAACGATGAGTTAGCAACATGCCTTACAAGG
AGAGAAAAAGCACCGTGCATGCCGATTGGTGGAAGTAAGGTGGTACGATCGTGCCTTATTAGGAAGGCAA
CAGACGGGTCTGACATGGATTGGACGAACCACTGAATTGCCGCATTGCAGAGATATTGTATTTAAGTGCC
TAGCTCGATACATAAACGGGTCTCTCTGGTTAGACCAGATCTGAGCCTGGGAGCTCTCTGGCTAACTAGG
GAACCCACTGCTTAAGCCTCAATAAAGCTTGCCTTGAGTGCTTCAAGTAGTGTGTGCCCGTCTGTTGTGT
GACTCTGGTAACTAGAGATCCCTCAGACCCTTTTAGTCAGTGTGGAAAATCTCTAGCAGTGGCGCCCGAA
CAGGGACTTGAAAGCGAAAGGGAAACCAGAGGAGCTCTCTCGACGCAGGACTCGGCTTGCTGAAGCGCGC
ACGGCAAGAGGCGAGGGGCGGCGACTGGTGAGTACGCCAAAAATTTTGACTAGCGGAGGCTAGAAGGAGA
GAGATGGGTGCGAGAGCGTCAGTATTAAGCGGGGGAGAATTAGATCGCGATGGGAAAAAATTCGGTTAAG
GCCAGGGGGAAAGAAAAAATATAAATTAAAACATATAGTATGGGCAAGCAGGGAGCTAGAACGATTCGCA
GTTAATCCTGGCCTGTTAGAAACATCAGAAGGCTGTAGACAAATACTGGGACAGCTACAACCATCCCTTC
AGACAGGATCAGAAGAACTTAGATCATTATATAATACAGTAGCAACCCTCTATTGTGTGCATCAAAGGAT
AGAGATAAAAGACACCAAGGAAGCTTTAGACAAGATAGAGGAAGAGCAAAACAAAAGTAAGACCACCGCA
CAGCAAGCAGCAGCTGATCTTCAGACCTGGAGGAGGAGATATGAGGGACAATTGGAGAAGTGAATTATAT
AAATATAAAGTAGTAAAAATTGAACCATTAGGAGTAGCACCCACCAAGGCAAAGAGAAGAGTGGTGCAGA
GAGAAAAAAGAGCAGTGGGAATAGGAGCTTTGTTCCTTGGGTTCTTGGGAGCAGCAGGAAGCACTATGGG
CGCAGCGTCAATGACGCTGACGGTACAGGCCAGACAATTATTGTCTGGTATAGTGCAGCAGCAGAACAAT
TTGCTGAGGGCTATTGAGGCGCAACAGCATCTGTTGCAACTCACAGTCTGGGGCATCAAGCAGCTCCAGG
CAAGAATCCTGGCTGTGGAAAGATACCTAAAGGATCAACAGCTCCTGGGGATTTGGGGTTGCTCTGGAAA
ACTCATTTGCACCACTGCTGTGCCTTGGAATGCTAGTTGGAGTAATAAATCTCTGGAACAGATTTGGAAT
CACACGACCTGGATGGAGTGGGACAGAGAAATTAACAATTACACAAGCTTAATACACTCCTTAATTGAAG
AATCGCAAAACCAGCAAGAAAAGAATGAACAAGAATTATTGGAATTAGATAAATGGGCAAGTTTGTGGAA
TTGGTTTAACATAACAAATTGGCTGTGGTATATAAAATTATTCATAATGATAGTAGGAGGCTTGGTAGGT
TTAAGAATAGTTTTTGCTGTACTTTCTATAGTGAATAGAGTTAGGCAGGGATATTCACCATTATCGTTTC
AGACCCACCTCCCAACCCCGAGGGGACCCGACAGGCCCGAAGGAATAGAAGAAGAAGGTGGAGAGAGAGA
CAGAGACAGATCCATTCGATTAGTGAACGGATCTCGACGGTATCGATCACGAGACTAGCCTCGAGCGGGA
TCTGGCCTCCGCGCCGGGTTTTGGCGCCTCCCGCGGGCGCCCCCCTCCTCACGGCGAGCGCTGCCACGTC
AGACGAAGGGCGCAGCGAGCGTCCTGATCCTTCCGCCCGGACGCTCAGGACAGCGGCCCGCTGCTCATAA
GACTCGGCCTTAGAACCCCAGTATCAGCAGAAGGACATTTTAGGACGGGACTTGGGTGACTCTAGGGCAC
TGGTTTTCTTTCCAGAGAGCGGAACAGGCGAGGAAAAGTAGTCCCTTCTCGGCGATTCTGCGGAGGGATC
TCCGTGGGGCGGTGAACGCCGATGATTATATAAGGACGCGCCGGGTGTGGCACAGCTAGTTCCGTCGCAG
CCGGGATTTGGGTCGCGGTTCTTGTTTGTGGATCGCTGTGATCGTCACTTGGTGAGTAGCGGGCTGCTGG
GCTGGCCGGGGCTTTCGTGGCCGCCGGGCCGCTCGGTGGGACGGAAGCGTGTGGAGAGACCGCCAAGGGC
TGTAGTCTGGGTCCGCGAGCAAGGTTGCCCTGAACTGGGGGTTGGGGGGAGCGCAGCAAAATGGCGGCTG
TTCCCGAGTCTTGAATGGAAGACGCTTGTGAGGCGGGCTGTGAGGTCGTTGAAACAAGGTGGGGGGCATG
GTGGGCGGCAAGAACCCAAGGTCTTGAGGCCTTCGCTAATGCGGGAAAGCTCTTATTCGGGTGAGATGGG
CTGGGGCACCATCTGGGGACCCTGACGTGAAGTTTGTCACTGACTGGAGAACTCGGTTTGTCGTCTGTTG
CGGGGGCGGCAGTTATGGCGGTGCCGTTGGGCAGTGCACCCGTACCTTTGGGAGCGCGCGCCCTCGTCGT
GTCGTGACGTCACCCGTTCTGTTGGCTTATAATGCAGGGTGGGGCCACCTGCCGGTAGGTGTGCGGTAGG
CTTTTCTCCGTCGCAGGACGCAGGGTTCGGGCCTAGGGTAGGCTCTCCTGAATCGACAGGCGCCGGACCT
CTGGTGAGGGGAGGGATAAGTGAGGCGTCAGTTTCTTTGGTCGGTTTTATGTACCTATCTTCTTAAGTAG
CTGAAGCTCCGGTTTTGAACTATGCGCTCGGGGTTGGCGAGTGTGTTTTGTGAAGTTTTTTAGGCACCTT
TTGAAATGTAATCATTTGGGTCAATATGTAATTTTCAGTGTTAGACTAGTAAATTGTCCGCTAAATTCTG
GCCGTTTTTGGCTTTTTTGTTAGACGAAGCGCTAGCCCACCATGCGCGAGTACAAAGTGGTGGTGCTGGG
CTCGGGCGGGGTAGGCAAATCCGCCCTGACCGTGCAGTTCGTGACCGGCACCTTCATCGAGAAATACGAC
CCCACCATCGAGGACTTCTACCGCAAGGAGATCGAGGTGGATTCGTCGCCGTCGGTGCTGGAGATCCTGG
ACACGGCGGGCACCGAGCAGTTCGCGTCCATGCGGGACCTGTACATCAAGAACGGCCAGGGCTTCATCCT
CGTCTACAGCCTCGTCAACCAGCAGAGCTTCCAGGACATCAAGCCCATGCGGGACCAGATCATCCGCGTG
AAGCGGTATGAGAAAGTGCCAGTCATCTTGGTTGGGAACAAAGTGGACCTGGAAAGTGAGAGAGAAGTAT
CGTCCAGCGAAGGCAGAGCCCTTGCTGAAGAGTGGGGCTGCCCCTTTATGGAAACTTCCGCTAAGAGTAA
AACAATGGTGGACGAACTCTTTGCAGAAATTGTGAGGCAGATGAACTATGCTGCTCAGCCTGACAAAGAT
GACCCATGCTGTTCTGCATGTAACATACAAGCGGCCGCCGGTAAGCCTATCCCTAACCCTCTCCTCGGTC
TCGATTCTACGTAAGAATTCTCGACCTCGAGACAAATGGCAGTATTCATCCACAATTTTAAAAGAAAAGG
GGGGATTGGGGGGTACAGTGCAGGGGAAAGAATAGTAGACATAATAGCAACAGACATACAAACTAAAGAA
TTACAAAAACAAATTACAAAAATTCAAAATTTTCGGGTTTATTACAGGGACAGCAGAGATCCACTTTGGC
CGCGGCTCGAGGGGGTTGGGGTTGCGCCTTTTCCAAGGCAGCCCTGGGTTTGCGCAGGGACGCGGCTGCT
CTGGGCGTGGTTCCGGGAAACGCAGCGGCGCCGACCCTGGGTCTCGCACATTCTTCACGTCCGTTCGCAG
CGTCACCCGGATCTTCGCCGCTACCCTTGTGGGCCCCCCGGCGACGCTTCCTGCTCCGCCCCTAAGTCGG
GAAGGTTCCTTGCGGTTCGCGGCGTGCCGGACGTGACAAACGGAAGCCGCACGTCTCACTAGTACCCTCG
CAGACGGACAGCGCCAGGGAGCAATGGCAGCGCGCCGACCGCGATGGGCTGTGGCCAATAGCGGCTGCTC
AGCAGGGCGCGCCGAGAGCAGCGGCCGGGAAGGGGCGGTGCGGGAGGCGGGGTGTGGGGCGGTAGTGTGG
GCCCTGTTCCTGCCCGCGCGGTGTTCCGCATTCTGCAAGCCTCCGGAGCGCACGTCGGCAGTCGGCTCCC
TCGTTGACCGAATCACCGACCTCTCTCCCCAGGGGGATCTGATCCACCACCATGGCCAAGCCTTTGTCTC
AAGAAGAATCCACCCTCATTGAAAGAGCAACGGCTACAATCAACAGCATCCCCATCTCTGAAGACTACAG
CGTCGCCAGCGCAGCTCTCTCTAGCGACGGCCGCATCTTCACTGGTGTCAATGTATATCATTTTACTGGG
GGACCTTGTGCAGAACTCGTGGTGCTGGGCACTGCTGCTGCTGCGGCAGCTGGCAACCTGACTTGTATCG
TCGCGATCGGAAATGAGAACAGGGGCATCTTGAGCCCCTGCGGACGGTGCCGACAGGTGCTTCTCGATCT
GCATCCTGGGATCAAAGCCATAGTGAAGGACAGTGATGGACAGCCGACGGCAGTTGGGATTCGTGAATTG
CTGCCCTCTGGTTATGTGTGGGAGGGCCTGCAGCTGCAGTAGTAAATGCATCGGTACCTTTAAGACCAAT
GACTTACAAGGCAGCTGTAGATCTTAGCCACTTTTTAAAAGAAAAGGGGGGACTGGAAGGGCTAATTCAC
TCCCAACGAAGACAAGATCTGCTTTTTGCTTGTACTGGGTCTCTCTGGTTAGACCAGATCTGAGCCTGGG
AGCTCTCTGGCTAACTAGGGAACCCACTGCTTAAGCCTCAATAAAGCTTGCCTTGAGTGCTTCAAGTAGT
GTGTGCCCGTCTGTTGTGTGACTCTGGTAACTAGAGATCCCTCAGACCCTTTTAGTCAGTGTGGAAAATC
TCTAGCAGTAGTAGTTCATGTCATCTTATTATTCAGTATTTATAACTTGCAAAGAAATGAATATCAGAGA
GTGAGAGGAACTTGTTTATTGCAGCTTATAATGGTTACAAATAAAGCAATAGCATCACAAATTTCACAAA
TAAAGCATTTTTTTCACTGCATTCTAGTTGTGGTTTGTCCAAACTCATCAATGTATCTTATCATGTCTGG
CTCTAGCTATCCCGCCCCTAACTCCGCCCATCCCGCCCCTAACTCCGCCCAGTTCCGCCCATTCTCCGCC
CCATGGCTGACTAATTTTTTTTATTTATGCAGAGGCCGAGGCCGCCTCGGCCTCTGAGCTATTCCAGAAG
TAGTGAGGAGGCTTTTTTGGAGGCCTAGGGACGTACCCAATTCGCCCTATAGTGAGTCGTATTACGCGCG
CTCACTGGCCGTCGTTTTACAACGTCGTGACTGGGAAAACCCTGGCGTTACCCAACTTAATCGCCTTGCA
GCACATCCCCCTTTCGCCAGCTGGCGTAATAGCGAAGAGGCCCGCACCGATCGCCCTTCCCAACAGTTGC
GCAGCCTGAATGGCGAATGGG
[124 nt withheld, positions 5692-5815]
C
[91 nt withheld, positions 5817-5907]
A
[49 nt withheld, positions 5909-5957]
CCTTTGACGTTGGAGTCCACGTTCTTT
[37 nt withheld, positions 5985-6021]
ACCCTATCTCGGTCTATTCTTTTGATTTATAAGGGATTTTGCCGATTTCGGCCTATTGGTTAAAAAATGA
GCTGATTTAACAAAAATTTAACGCGAATTTTAACAAAATATTAACGCTTACAATTTAGGTGGCACTTTTC
GGGGAAATGTGCGCGGAACCCCTATTTGTTTATTTTTCTAAATACATTCAAATATGTATCCGCTCATGAG
ACAATAACCCTGATAAATGCTTCAATAATATTGAAAAAGGAAGAGTATGAGTATTCAACATTTCCGTGTC
GCCCTTATTCCCTTTTTTGCGGCATTTTGCCTTCCTGTTTTTGCTCACCCAGAAACGCTGGTGAAAGTAA
AAGATGCTGAAGATCAGTTGGGTGCACGAGTGGGTTACATCGAACTGGATCTCAACAGCGGTAAGATCCT
TGAGAGTTTTCGCCCCGAAGAACGTTTTCCAATGATGAGCACTTTTAAAGTTCTGCTATGTGGCGCGGTA
TTATCCCGTATTGACGCCGGGCAAGAGCAACTCGGTCGCCGCATACACTATTCTCAGAATGACTTGGTTG
AGTACTCACCAGTCACAGAAAAGCATCTTACGGATGGCATGACAGTAAGAGAATTATGCAGTGCTGCCAT
AACCATGAGTGATAACACTGCGGCCAACTTACTTCTGACAACGATCGGAGGACCGAAGGAGCTAACCGCT
TTTTTGCACAACATGGGGGATCATGTAACTCGCCTTGATCGTTGGGAACCGGAGCTGAATGAAGCCATAC
CAAACGACGAGCGTGACACCACGATGCCTGTAGCAATGGCAACAACGTTGCGCAAACTATTAACTGGCGA
ACTACTTACTCTAGCTTCCCGGCAACAATTAATAGACTGGATGGAGGCGGATAAAGTTGCAGGACCACTT
CTGCGCTCGGCCCTTCCGGCTGGCTGGTTTATTGCTGATAAATCTGGAGCCGGTGAGCGTGGGTCTCGCG
GTATCATTGCAGCACTGGGGCCAGATGGTAAGCCCTCCCGTATCGTAGTTATCTACACGACGGGGAGTCA
GGCAACTATGGATGAACGAAATAGACAGATCGCTGAGATAGGTGCCTCACTGATTAAGCATTGGTAACTG
TCAGACCAAGTTTACTCATATATACTTTAGATTGATTTAAAACTTCATTTTTAATTTAAAAGGATCTAGG
TGAAGATCCTTTTTGATAATCTCATGACCAAAATCCCTTAACGTGAGTTTTCGTTCCACTGAGCGTCAGA
CCCCGTAGAAAAGATCAAAGGATCTTCTTGAGATCCTTTTTTTCTGCGCGTAATCTGCTGCTTGCAAACA
AAAAAACCACCGCTACCAGCGGTGGTTTGTTTGCCGGATCAAGAGCTACCAACTCTTTTTCCGAAGGTAA
CTGGCTTCAGCAGAGCGCAGATACCAAATACTGTTCTTCTAGTGTAGCCGTAGTTAGGCCACCACTTCAA
GAACTCTGTAGCACCGCCTACATACCTCGCTCTGCTAATCCTGTTACCAGTGGCTGCTGCCAGTGGCGAT
AAGTCGTGTCTTACCGGGTTGGACTCAAGACGATAGTTACCGGATAAGGCGCAGCGGTCGGGCTGAACGG
GGGGTTCGTGCACACAGCCCAGCTTGGAGCGAACGACCTACACCGAACTGAGATACCTACAGCGTGAGCT
ATGAGAAAGCGCCACGCTTCCCGAAGGGAGAAAGGCGGACAGGTATCCGGTAAGCGGCAGGGTCGGAACA
GGAGAGCGCACGAGGGAGCTTCCAGGGGGAAACGCCTGGTATCTTTATAGTCCTGTCGGGTTTCGCCACC
TCTGACTTGAGCGTCGATTTTTGTGATGCTCGTCAGGGGGGCGGAGCCTATGGAAAAACGCCAGCAACGC
GGCCTTTTTACGGTTCCTGGCCTTTTGCTGGCCTTTTGCTCACATGTTCTTTCCTGCGTTATCCCCTGAT
TCTGTGGATAACCGTATTACCGCCTTTGAGTGAGCTGATACCGCTCGCCGCAGCCGAACGACCGAGCGCA
GCGAGTCAGTGAGCGAGGAAGCGGAAGAGCGCCCAATACGCAAACCGCCTCTCCCCGCGCGTTGGCCGAT
TCATTAATGCAGCTGGCACGACAGGTTTCCCGACTGGAAAGCGGGCAGTGAGCGCAACGCAATTAATGTG
AGTTAGCTCACTCATTAGGCACCCCAGGCTTTACACTTTATGCTTCCGGCTCGTATGTTGTGTGGAATTG
TGAGCGGATAACAATTTCACACAGGAAACAGCTATGACCATGATTACGCCAAGCGCGCAATTAACCCTCA
CTAAAGGGAACAAAAGCTGGAGCTGCAAGCTTAA
Features (pLannotate 1.2.2; 27 found; start..end, strand, type, name):
      1..227     +  promoter       RSV promoter: Rous sarcoma virus enhancer/promoter
    228..408     +  LTR            5' LTR (truncated): truncated 5' long terminal repeat (LTR) from HIV-1
    455..580     +  misc_feature   HIV-1 Ψ: packaging signal of human immunodeficiency virus type 1
    564..927     +  CDS            HIV-1 gag (fragment): gag protein from human immunodeficiency virus 1; gag
   1073..1306    +  misc_feature   RRE: The Rev response element (RRE) of HIV-1 allows for Rev-dependent mRNA export from the nucleus to the cytoplasm.
   1683..1783    +  CDS            Rev (fragment): human immunodeficiency virus 1 (HIV-1) Rev protein; rev; enhances nuclear export of unspliced and incompletely spliced viral mRNAs
   1824..3035    +  promoter       UbC promoter: human ubiquitin C promoter
   3052..3600    +  CDS            RAP2A: RAP2A_HUMAN - Experimental evidence at protein level: Swiss-Prot protein existence level 1. Small GTP-binding protein which cycles between a GDP-bound inactive and a GTP-bound active form. In its active form interacts with and regulates several effectors including MAP4K4, MINK1 and TNIK. Part of a signaling complex composed of NEDD4, RAP2A and TNIK which regulates neuronal dendrite extension and arborization during development. More generally, it is part of several signaling cascades and may regulate cytoskeletal rearrangements, cell migration, cell adhesion and cell spreading. From Homo sapie
   3610..3651    +  CDS            V5 tag: epitope tag from simian virus 5
   3696..3813    +  misc_feature   cPPT/CTS: central polypurine tract and central termination sequence of HIV-1
   3862..4372    +  promoter       hPGK promoter: human phosphoglycerate kinase 1 promoter
   4392..4787    +  CDS            BSD: blasticidin S deaminase; Aspergillus terreus BSD; confers resistance to blasticidin
   4802..4882    +  CDS            nef (fragment): NEF_HV1Z2 - Experimental evidence at protein level: Swiss-Prot protein existence level 1. Extracellular Nef protein targets CD4(+) T-lymphocytes for apoptosis by interacting with CXCR4 surface receptors. From Human immunodeficiency virus type 1 group M subtype D (isolate Z2/CDC-Z34) (HIV-1).
   4884..5117    +  LTR            3' LTR (ΔU3): self-inactivating 3' long terminal repeat (LTR) from HIV-1
   5189..5310    +  polyA_signal   SV40 poly(A) signal: SV40 polyadenylation signal
   5350..5485    +  rep_origin     SV40 ori: SV40 origin of replication
   5506..5524    -  promoter       T7 promoter: promoter for bacteriophage T7 RNA polymerase
   5532..5687    +  CDS            lacZα (fragment): LacZα fragment of β-galactosidase; lacZ fragment
   5692..6120    +  rep_origin     f1 ori (sequence partly withheld): f1 bacteriophage origin of replication; arrow indicates direction of (+) strand synthesis
   6173..6277    +  promoter       AmpR promoter: bla
   6278..7138    +  CDS            AmpR: β-lactamase; bla; confers resistance to ampicillin, carbenicillin, and related antibiotics
   7309..7897    +  rep_origin     ori: high-copy-number ColE1/pMB1/pBR322/pUC origin of replication
   8080..8172    +  CDS            lacI (fragment): lac repressor; lacI; The lac repressor binds to the lac operator to inhibit transcription in E. coli. This inhibition can be relieved by adding lactose or isopropyl-β-D-thiogalactopyranoside (IPTG).
   8185..8206    +  protein_bind   CAP binding site: CAP binding activates transcription in the presence of cAMP. E. coli catabolite activator protein
   8221..8251    +  promoter       lac promoter: promoter for the E. coli lac operon
   8259..8275    +  protein_bind   lac operator: The lac repressor binds to the lac operator to inhibit transcription in E. coli. This inhibition can be relieved by adding lactose or isopropyl-β-D-thiogalactopyranoside (IPTG). lac repressor encoded by lacI
   8320..8338    +  promoter       T3 promoter: promoter for bacteriophage T3 RNA polymerase
