[The description below was written by a language model from this plasmid's Addgene catalogue record and pLannotate feature annotations shown in this document.]
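Description:
pCHA1.1-Rap2a-V5 is a lentiviral transfer plasmid built on the pCHA1.1 backbone for stable expression of human RAP2A in mammalian cells. It is propagated in E. coli through a high-copy ColE1/pUC-type origin with ampicillin resistance (β-lactamase), and the backbone also carries an f1 origin, an SV40 origin and remnants of a lac/T7/T3 cloning region. The viral portion has a third-generation layout. An RSV promoter replaces the U3 region of the truncated HIV-1 5′ LTR to drive genomic RNA production in packaging cells, followed by the Ψ packaging signal with a short gag fragment and the Rev response element for Rev-dependent nuclear export. The 3′ LTR carries the ΔU3 deletion that makes the integrated provirus self-inactivating, and an SV40 polyadenylation signal lies downstream.

Between the LTRs are two independent expression units. The human ubiquitin C (UbC) promoter drives a 549 bp codon-optimized RAP2A coding sequence fused at its C terminus to a V5 epitope tag, which allows detection or immunoprecipitation of the protein with anti-V5 antibodies. RAP2A is a small GTP-binding protein that cycles between GDP- and GTP-bound states and participates in signalling linked to cytoskeletal rearrangement, adhesion and migration. A cPPT/CTS element is annotated downstream of the tagged insert rather than upstream of the promoter. It is followed by a human PGK promoter driving blasticidin S deaminase, so that transduced cells can be selected with blasticidin. No WPRE is annotated. The annotated sequence is 8,365 nt, slightly shorter than the sum of the listed backbone and insert sizes. The record gives the purpose only as stable RAP2A expression and does not specify its experimental role further.
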