Addgene plasmid #149509: pCHA1.1-Rap2a-V5
Purpose: Stable expression of human Rap2a.
Depositing lab: David Sabatini. Depositing organization: Whitehead Institute for Biomedical Research. Publication: MFSD12 mediates the import of cysteine into melanosomes and lysosomes. Adelmann CH, Traunbauer AK, Chen B, Condon KJ, Chan SH, Kunchok T, Lewis CA, Sabatini DM. Nature. 2020 Nov 18. pii: 10.1038/s41586-020-2937-x. doi: 10.1038/s41586-020-2937-x. PubMed 33208952.
Backbone
  Vector backbone: pCHA1.1
  Backbone size w/o insert (bp): 7994
  Vector type: Lentiviral
  Selectable markers: Blasticidin
Growth in bacteria
  Bacterial resistance: Ampicillin, 100 μg/mL
  Growth temperature: 30°C
  Growth strain: NEB Stable
  Copy number: High Copy
Gene/Insert
  Gene/Insert name: RAP2
  Species: H. sapiens (human)
  Insert size (bp): 549
  Mutation: Codon Optimized Sequence
  Entrez Gene: RAP2A (a.k.a. K-REV, KREV, RAP2, RbBP-30)
  Promoter: Ubc
  Tag / fusion protein: V5 (C terminal on insert)
  Cloning method: Restriction Enzyme; 5′ cloning site NheI (unknown if destroyed); 3′ cloning site EcoRI (unknown if destroyed)
  Sequencing primers: 5′ tgaagctccggttttgaact; 3′ ctgctgtccctgtaataaacccg
Terms and licenses: Academic/Nonprofit Terms; Industry Terms: Not Available to Industry
How to cite: pCHA1.1-Rap2a-V5 was a gift from David Sabatini (Addgene plasmid # 149509 ; http://n2t.net/addgene:149509 ; RRID:Addgene_149509)
