>Addgene plasmid #149509 | pCHA1.1-Rap2a-V5 | depositor partial sequence | sequence record 296534 | pCHA1.1-Rap2a-V5 sequence 600 bps
ATGCGCGAGTACAAAGTGGTGGTGCTGGGCTCGGGCGGGGTAGGCAAATCCGCCCTGACCGTGCAGTTCG
TGACCGGCACCTTCATCGAGAAATACGACCCCACCATCGAGGACTTCTACCGCAAGGAGATCGAGGTGGA
TTCGTCGCCGTCGGTGCTGGAGATCCTGGACACGGCGGGCACCGAGCAGTTCGCGTCCATGCGGGACCTG
TACATCAAGAACGGCCAGGGCTTCATCCTCGTCTACAGCCTCGTCAACCAGCAGAGCTTCCAGGACATCA
AGCCCATGCGGGACCAGATCATCCGCGTGAAGCGGTATGAGAAAGTGCCAGTCATCTTGGTTGGGAACAA
AGTGGACCTGGAAAGTGAGAGAGAAGTATCGTCCAGCGAAGGCAGAGCCCTTGCTGAAGAGTGGGGCTGC
CCCTTTATGGAAACTTCCGCTAAGAGTAAAACAATGGTGGACGAACTCTTTGCAGAAATTGTGAGGCAGA
TGAACTATGCTGCTCAGCCTGACAAAGATGACCCATGCTGTTCTGCATGTAACATACAAGCGGCCGCCGG
TAAGCCTATCCCTAACCCTCTCCTCGGTCTCGATTCTACT
